>Addgene plasmid #27978 | ∆DUSP7 | addgene partial sequence | sequence record 35951 | CMV-F 5'-CGCAAATGGGCGGTAGGCGTG-3'
CTCGTTTAGTGACCGTCAGATCGCCTGGAGACGCCATCCACGCTGTTTTGACCTCCATAGAAGACACCGG
GACCGATCCAGCCTCCGGACTCTAGCCTAGGCCGCGGACCATGGGATCCTATCCGTATGATGTTCCTGAT
TATGCTAGCCTCGGGTACCGGATCACAAGTTTGTACAAAAAAGCAGCCTTCATGCCCTGCAAGAGCGCCG
AGTGGCTGCAGGAGGAGCTGGAGGCGCGCGGCGGCGCGTCCTTGCTGCTGCTCGACTGCCGGCCGCACGA
GCTCTTCGAGTCGTCGCACATCGAGACGGCCATCAACCTGGCCATCCCGGGCCTCATGTTGCGCCGCCTG
CGCAAGGGCAACCTGCCCATCCGCTCCATCATCCCCAACCACGCCGACAAGGAGCGCTTCGCCACGCGCT
GCAAGGCGGCCACCGTGCTGCTCTACGACGAGGCCACGGCCGAGTGGCAGCCCGAGCCCGGCGCTCCCGC
CTCCGTGCTCGGCCTGCTCCTACAGAAGCTGCGCGACGACGGCTGCCAGGCCTACTACCTCCAAGGTGGT
TTCAACAAGTTTCAAACAGAGTACTCTGAGCACTGCGAGACCAACGTGGACAGCTCTTCCTCGCCGAGCA
GCTCGCCACCCACCTCAGTGCTGGGCTTGGGGGGCTTGCGCATCA
