>Addgene plasmid #27978 | ∆DUSP7 | addgene partial sequence | sequence record 37507 | IRES-R 5'-CCTCACATTGCCAAAAGACG-3'
ACGCACACCGGCCTTATTCCAAGCGGCTTCGGCCAGTAACGTTAGGGGGGGGGGAGGGAGAGGGGCGACC
GGTGGCCAGACGCGTCGGGCCCTCTAGACTCGAGAATTCTATAGGTCCTCTTCAGATATGAGCTTTTGTT
CGCTAGCCATTCTAGATCGAACCACTTTGTACAAGAAAGCTGGGTCCGTGGACTCCAGCGTATTGAGTGG
GAACAGGTTGTGGTTGGTGGGCGTGGAAAAGTAGAGCTGCTCACTCGACGCGTGGTTGTCGCACGGGCTG
CTTAGCCCCAGCGTCCGCTCAAAGTCCAGCAGCTGCCCCATGAAGTTGAAGTTGGGCGAGATGTTGGACT
TTTTCCTCTTGACAAAGTCGTAGGCGTCGTTGAGTGACAGGTTCATCTTCTGCATCAGATAGGCCACAGT
GACCGTCACTGAGCGGCTGATGCCTGCCAGGCTGTGCACCAGGACACCACACTTCTTGGAGCGGGCTTCG
TCAATGAAGCTGATGGCCTCAGGGAAGAACTGGGAGAGGTTCTGGCTCCAGTGGTCAGAGATGGGGATCT
GCTTGTAGGTGAACTCGCCGCCGTGCTCGAAGGCGTTGGGTAGGTTGGGTGTGACATTGAGGATATACTT
GATGCCATACTTGCCGAGCACGTCCAGGTTGGTGGAGTCCTTGGCGCAGCCGAGGTAGAGGTAGGGCAGG
ATCTGGACAGGGAAAGCTGGTTGGCTGGATGGCACAGGGCTGCCGTCTGACTCGGTGGCACTGCTGGGCA
GCTCTCGGTCCGACTCGCCGTCGG
