[The description below was written by a language model from this plasmid's Addgene catalogue record.]
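Description:
∆DUSP7 is a lentiviral mammalian expression plasmid built on the pLEX-HA-MYC backbone (about 11 kb without the insert). It carries human DUSP7, also known as MKPX or PYST2, which encodes a dual-specificity phosphatase. The insert was cloned by restriction enzyme methods. In bacteria the plasmid is recorded as high copy and is selected with tetracycline, using a recombination-deficient strain of the kind commonly chosen to keep lentiviral repeat sequences stable. Zeocin is listed as the selectable marker, presumably for selecting transfected or transduced mammalian cells. No feature table is provided, so the origin of replication, the LTRs and the packaging elements cannot be described individually.

The DUSP7 coding sequence carries a C280S substitution, which the record places in the phosphatase domain. In phosphatases of this family, changing a catalytic-site cysteine to serine typically abolishes enzymatic activity. The "∆" in the name therefore probably indicates a phosphatase-defective form rather than a deletion, although the record does not say this. The protein is expressed with an N-terminal HA tag and a C-terminal MYC tag, so it can be detected or immunoprecipitated with standard epitope antibodies from either end. The promoter is not named, but the listed CMV forward sequencing primer suggests that a CMV promoter lies upstream of the insert.

The record gives no specific purpose. A construct of this design would suit transient or stable lentiviral expression of the mutant DUSP7 in mammalian cells, for example as a comparison with the wild-type enzyme in signalling studies.
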