Addgene plasmid #27978: ∆DUSP7
Depositing lab: Igor Astsaturov. Depositing organization: Institute for Cancer Research d/b/a the Research Institute of Fox Chase Cancer Center.
Backbone
  Vector backbone: pLEX-HA-MYC
  Backbone size w/o insert (bp): 11000
  Vector type: Mammalian Expression, Lentiviral
  Selectable markers: Zeocin
Growth in bacteria
  Bacterial resistance: Tetracycline, 10 μg/mL
  Growth temperature: 37°C
  Growth strain: Stbl3
  Growth instructions: Stbl3
  Copy number: High Copy
Gene/Insert
  Gene/Insert name: DUSP7
  Species: H. sapiens (human)
  Mutation: C280S: mutation in the phosphatase domain
  Entrez Gene: DUSP7 (a.k.a. MKPX, PYST2, DKFZp586F2224)
  Tag / fusion protein: HA (N terminal on insert); MYC (C terminal on insert)
  Cloning method: Restriction Enzyme
  Sequencing primers: 5′ CMV-F
Terms and licenses: Academic/Nonprofit Terms; Industry Terms: Not Available to Industry
How to cite: ∆DUSP7 was a gift from Igor Astsaturov (Addgene plasmid # 27978 ; http://n2t.net/addgene:27978 ; RRID:Addgene_27978)
